Addgene plasmid #54389: LIIIbeta F A-B
Purpose: (Empty Backbone)
Depositing lab: Martin Parniske. Depositing organization: Ludwig-Maximilians-Universitaet Muenchen (LMU). Publication: A modular plasmid assembly kit for multigene expression, gene silencing and silencing rescue in plants. Binder A, Lambert J, Morbitzer R, Popp C, Ott T, Lahaye T, Parniske M. PLoS One. 2014 Feb 13;9(2):e88218. doi: 10.1371/journal.pone.0088218. eCollection 2014. PubMed 24551083.
Backbone
  Vector backbone: Xpre2-K (pCAMBIA)
  Backbone manufacturer: CAMBIA
  Vector type: plant expression
Growth in bacteria
  Bacterial resistance: Chloramphenicol and Kanamycin, 25 & 50 μg/mL
  Growth temperature: 37°C
  Growth strain: DB3.1
  Copy number: High Copy
Gene/Insert
  Gene/Insert name: None
Terms and licenses: Academic/Nonprofit Terms; Industry Terms: Not Available to Industry
Depositor comments: binary expression vector. LIII/LV backbone.
How to cite: LIIIbeta F A-B was a gift from Martin Parniske (Addgene plasmid # 54389 ; http://n2t.net/addgene:54389 ; RRID:Addgene_54389)
