[The description below was written by a language model from this plasmid's Addgene catalogue record and pLannotate feature annotations shown in this document.]
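Description:
LIIIbeta F A-B is an empty binary plant expression vector built on the Xpre2-K (pCAMBIA-derived) backbone. The depositor describes it as an LIII/LV backbone belonging to a modular plasmid assembly kit for multigene expression, gene silencing and silencing rescue in plants. It carries no insert and serves as a recipient into which lower-level modules are assembled. The roughly 8 kb plasmid has a dual replication system typical of pCAMBIA vectors. A high-copy ColE1/pMB1-type origin with the pBR322 bom mobilisation region supports propagation in E. coli. The pVS1 oriV, with the pVS1 RepA replication protein and StaA stability protein, allows stable maintenance in Agrobacterium. Backbone selection is by a kanamycin resistance gene (aph(3')-Ia) located outside the T-DNA.

Between the nopaline-type left and right T-DNA border repeats, the annotation shows only a counter-selectable placeholder cassette. It consists of a chloramphenicol acetyltransferase gene with its promoter fragment and a lac UV5 promoter, a ccdA fragment, and the ccdB gyrase toxin gene, preceded by a partial attR1 remnant. Because ccdB kills standard E. coli strains, the empty vector is grown in the ccdB-tolerant strain DB3.1 under chloramphenicol plus kanamycin. Replacing the cassette with assembled inserts should yield clones that survive in ordinary strains and lose chloramphenicol resistance.

No plant promoter, terminator or plant selectable marker is annotated within the T-DNA, so such elements would presumably have to come from the assembled modules. The record does not spell out the cloning sites, the assembly enzymes, or the meaning of the "beta", "F" and "A-B" designations.
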