Features (pLannotate 1.2.2; 17 found; start..end, strand, type, name):
     18..158     +  misc_feature   bom: basis of mobility region from pBR322
    344..932     -  rep_origin     ori: high-copy-number ColE1/pMB1/pBR322/pUC origin of replication
   1003..1021    -  promoter       T7 promoter: promoter for bacteriophage T7 RNA polymerase
   1155..1964    +  CDS            KanR: aminoglycoside phosphotransferase; aph(3')-Ia; confers resistance to kanamycin in bacteria or G418 (Geneticin®) in eukaryotes
   2220..2244    +  misc_feature   LB T-DNA repeat: left border repeat from nopaline C58 T-DNA
   2292..2401    +  protein_bind   attR1 (fragment): mutant version of attR; recombination site for the Gateway® LR reaction LR Clonase™
   2438..2468    +  promoter       lac UV5 promoter: E. coli lac promoter with an "up" mutation
   2492..2521    +  promoter       cat promoter (fragment): promoter of the E. coli cat gene encoding chloramphenicol acetyltransferase
   2522..3178    +  CDS            cat: CAT_ECOLX - Experimental evidence at protein level: Swiss-Prot protein existence level 1. This enzyme is an effector of chloramphenicol resistance in bacteria. From Escherichia coli. This protein is used as a marker in many commonly used cloning vectors, such as pACYC184.
   3360..3518    +  CDS            ccdA (fragment): CCDA_ECO57 - Also known as H, letA. Experimental evidence at protein level: Swiss-Prot protein existence level 1. Antitoxin component of a type II toxin-antitoxin (TA) system which inhibits the post-segregational killing (PSK) of plasmid-free cells, also referred to as a plasmid addiction system. Binds to and blocks the activity of CcdB; will also remove bound CcdB protein from the CcdB-GyrA complex by forming a CcdA-CcdB complex, a process termed rejuvenation. Functions as a transcriptional corepressor for the ccdAB operon, repression also requires CcdB (By similarity). From Escherichia coli
   3523..3828    +  CDS            ccdB: CcdB, a bacterial toxin that poisons DNA gyrase; ccdB; Plasmids containing the ccdB gene cannot be propagated in standard E. coli strains.
   3914..3938    +  misc_feature   RB T-DNA repeat: right border repeat from nopaline C58 T-DNA
   4278..4679    +  CDS            Y4CG_SINFN (fragment): Protein inferred from homology: Swiss-Prot protein existence level 3. From Sinorhizobium fredii (strain NBRC 101917 / NGR234).
   5239..5868    +  CDS            pVS1 StaA: stability protein from the Pseudomonas plasmid pVS1 (Heeb et al., 2000)
   6297..7370    +  CDS            pVS1 RepA: replication protein from the Pseudomonas plasmid pVS1 (Heeb et al., 2000)
   7436..7630    +  rep_origin     pVS1 oriV: origin of replication for the Pseudomonas plasmid pVS1 (Heeb et al., 2000)
   7833..7872    +  CDS            rop (fragment): Rop protein, which maintains plasmids at low copy number; rop
>Addgene plasmid #54389 | LIIIbeta F A-B | depositor full sequence | sequence record 84609 | Full Sequence
GTTGGCGGGTGTCGGGGCGCAGCCATGACCCAGTCACGTAGCGATAGCGGAGTGTATACTGGCTTAACTA
TGCGGCATCAGAGCAGATTGTACTGAGAGTGCACCATATGCGGTGTGAAATACCGCACAGATGCGTAAGG
AGAAAATACCGCATCAGGCGCTCTTCCGCTTCCTCGCTCACTGACTCGCTGCGCTCGGTCGTTCGGCTGC
GGCGAGCGGTATCAGCTCACTCAAAGGCGGTAATACGGTTATCCACAGAATCAGGGGATAACGCAGGAAA
GAACATGTGAGCAAAAGGCCAGCAAAAGGCCAGGAACCGTAAAAAGGCCGCGTTGCTGGCGTTTTTCCAT
AGGCTCCGCCCCCCTGACGAGCATCACAAAAATCGACGCTCAAGTCAGAGGTGGCGAAACCCGACAGGAC
TATAAAGATACCAGGCGTTTCCCCCTGGAAGCTCCCTCGTGCGCTCTCCTGTTCCGACCCTGCCGCTTAC
CGGATACCTGTCCGCCTTTCTCCCTTCGGGAAGCGTGGCGCTTTCTCATAGCTCACGCTGTAGGTATCTC
AGTTCGGTGTAGGTCGTTCGCTCCAAGCTGGGCTGTGTGCACGAACCCCCCGTTCAGCCCGACCGCTGCG
CCTTATCCGGTAACTATCGTCTTGAGTCCAACCCGGTAAGACACGACTTATCGCCACTGGCAGCAGCCAC
TGGTAACAGGATTAGCAGAGCGAGGTATGTAGGCGGTGCTACAGAGTTCTTGAAGTGGTGGCCTAACTAC
GGCTACACTAGAAGGACAGTATTTGGTATCTGCGCTCTGCTGAAGCCAGTTACCTTCGGAAAAAGAGTTG
GTAGCTCTTGATCCGGCAAACAAACCACCGCTGGTAGCGGTGGTTTTTTTGTTTGCAAGCAGCAGATTAC
GCGCAGAAAAAAAGGATCTCAAGAAGATCCTTTGATCTTTTCTACGGGGTCTGACGCTCATAAAATCATT
ATTTGCCATCCAGCTGATATCCCCTATAGTGAGTCGTATTACATGGTCATAGCTGTTTCCTGGCAGCTCT
GGCCCGTGTCTCAAAATCTCTGATGTTACATTGCACAAGATAAAAATATATCATCATGAACAATAAAACT
GTCTGCTTACATAAACAGTAATACAAGGGGTGTTATGAGCCATATTCAACGGGAAACGTCGAGGCCGCGA
TTAAATTCCAACATGGATGCTGATTTATATGGGTATAAATGGGCTCGCGATAATGTCGGGCAATCAGGTG
CGACAATCTATCGCTTGTATGGGAAGCCCGATGCGCCAGAGTTGTTTCTGAAACATGGCAAAGGTAGCGT
TGCCAATGATGTTACAGATGAGATGGTCAGACTAAACTGGCTGACGGAATTTATGCCTCTTCCGACCATC
AAGCATTTTATCCGTACTCCTGATGATGCATGGTTACTCACCACTGCGATCCCCGGAAAAACAGCATTCC
AGGTATTAGAAGAATATCCTGATTCAGGTGAAAATATTGTTGATGCGCTGGCAGTGTTCCTGCGCCGGTT
GCATTCGATTCCTGTTTGTAATTGTCCTTTTAACAGCGATCGCGTATTTCGTCTTGCTCAGGCGCAATCA
CGAATGAATAACGGTTTGGTTGATGCGAGTGATTTTGATGACGAGCGTAATGGCTGGCCTGTTGAACAAG
TCTGGAAAGAAATGCATAAACTTTTGCCATTCTCACCGGATTCAGTCGTCACTCATGGTGATTTCTCACT
TGATAACCTTATTTTTGACGAGGGGAAATTAATAGGTTGTATTGATGTTGGACGAGTCGGAATCGCAGAC
CGATACCAGGATCTTGCCATCCTATGGAACTGCCTCGGTGAGTTTTCTCCTTCATTACAGAAACGGCTTT
TTCAAAAATATGGTATTGATAATCCTGATATGAATAAATTGCAGTTTCATTTGATGCTCGATGAGTTTTT
CTAATCAGAATTGGTTAATTGGTTGTAACACTGGCAGAGCATTACGCTGACTTGACGGGACGGCGCAAGC
TCATGACCAAAATCCCTTAACGTGAGTTACGCGTCGTTCCACTGAGCGTCAGACCCCTGCCGGTAACATG
AGCAAAGTCTGCCGCCTTACAACGGCTCTCCCGCTGACGCCGTCCCGGACTGATGGGCTGCCTGTATCGA
GTGGTGATTTTGTGCCGAGCTGCCGGTCGGGGAGCTGTTGGCTGGCTGGTGGCAGGATATATTGTGGTGT
AAACAAATTGACGCTTAGACGGATTACGGGTCTCAGCGGTACGTTGTCTTCAAAGCTGAACGAGAAACGT
AAAATGATATAAATATCAATATATTAAATTAGATTTTGCATAAAAAACAGACTACATAATACTGTAAAAC
ACAACATATCCAGTCACTATGGCGGCCCCTCGAGGGGCCGCATTAGGCACCCCAGGCTTTACACTTTATG
CTTCCGGCTCGTATAATGTGTGGATTTTGAGTTAGGATCCGTCGAGATTTTCAGGAGCTAAGGAAGCTAA
AATGGAGAAAAAAATCACTGGATATACCACCGTTGATATATCCCAATGGCATCGTAAAGAACATTTTGAG
GCATTTCAGTCAGTTGCTCAATGTACCTATAACCAGACCGTTCAGCTGGATATTACGGCCTTTTTAAAGA
CCGTAAAGAAAAATAAGCACAAGTTTTATCCGGCCTTTATTCACATTCTTGCCCGCCTGATGAATGCTCA
TCCGGAATTCCGTATGGCAATGAAAGACGGTGAGCTGGTGATATGGGATAGTGTTCACCCTTGTTACACC
GTTTTCCATGAGCAAACTGAAACGTTTTCATCGCTCTGGAGTGAATACCACGACGATTTCCGGCAGTTTC
TACACATATATTCGCAAGATGTGGCGTGTTACGGTGAAAACCTGGCCTATTTCCCTAAAGGGTTTATTGA
GAATATGTTTTTCGTGTCAGCCAATCCCTGGGTGAGTTTCACCAGTTTTGATTTAAACGTGGCCAATATG
GACAACTTCTTCGCCCCCGTTTTCACCATGGGCAAATATTATACGCAAGGCGACAAGGTGCTGATGCCGC
TGGCGATTCAGGTTCATCATGCCGTTTGTGATGGCTTCCATGTCGGCAGAATGCTTAATGAATTACAACA
GTACTGCGATGAGTGGCAGGGCGGGGCGTAATCTAGAGGATCCGGCTTACTAAAAGCCAGATAACAGTAT
GCGTATTTGCGCGCTGATTTTTGCGGTATAAGAATATATACTGATATGTATACCCGAAGTATGTCAAAAA
GAGGTATGCTATGAAGCAGCGTATTACAGTGACAGTTGACAGCGACAGCTATCAGTTGCTCAAGGCATAT
ATGATGTCAATATCTCCGGTCTGGTAAGCACAACCATGCAGAATGAAGCCCGTCGTCTGCGTGCCGAACG
CTGGAAAGCGGAAAATCAGGAAGGGATGGCTGAGGTCGCCCGGTTTATTGAAATGAACGGCTCTTTTGCT
GACGAGAACAGGGGCTGGTGAAATGCAGTTTAAGGTTTACACCTATAAAAGAGAGAGCCGTTATCGTCTG
TTTGTGGATGTACAGAGTGATATTATTGACACGCCCGGGCGACGGATGGTGATCCCCCTGGCCAGTGCAC
GTCTGCTGTCAGATAAAGTCCCCCGTGAACTTTACCCGGTGGTGCATATCGGGGATGAAAGCTGGCGCAT
GATGACCACCGATATGGCCAGTGTGCCGGTTTCCGTTATCGGGGAAGAAGTGGCTGATCTCAGCCACCGC
GAAAATGACATCAAAAACGCCATTAACCTGATGTTCTGGGGAATATAAATGTCAGGCTCCCTTATACACA
GCCAGTCTGCAGGTCGACGAAGACTTTCTGTCTGTGAGACCTCTGGTTTAAACTATCAGTGTTTGACAGG
ATATATTGGCGGGTAAACCTAAGAGAAAAGAGCGTTTATTAGAATAATCGGATATTTAAAAGGGCGTGAA
AAGGTTTATCCGTTCGTCCATTTGTATGTGCATGCCAACCACAGGGTTCCCCTCGGGATCAAAGTACTTT
GATCCAACCCCTCCGCTGCTATAGTGCAGTCGGCTTCTGACGTTCAGTGCAGCCTTCTTCTGAAAACGAC
ATGTCGCACAAGTCCTAAGTTACGCGACAGGCTGCCGCCCTGCCCTTTTCCTGGCGTTTTCTTGTCGCGT
GTTTTAGTCGCATAAAGTAGAATACTTGCGACTAGAACCGGAGACATTACGCCATGAACAAGAGCGCCGC
CGCTGGCCTGCTGGGCTATGCCCGCGTCAGCACCGACGACCAGGACTTGACCAACCAACGGGCCGAACTG
CACGCGGCCGGCTGCACCAAGCTGTTTTCCGAGAAGATCACCGGCACCAGGCGCGACCGCCCGGAGCTGG
CCAGGATGCTTGACCACCTACGCCCTGGCGACGTTGTGACAGTGACCAGGCTAGACCGCCTGGCCCGCAG
CACCCGCGACCTACTGGACATTGCCGAGCGCATCCAGGAGGCCGGCGCGGGCCTGCGTAGCCTGGCAGAG
CCGTGGGCCGACACCACCACGCCGGCCGGCCGCATGGTGTTGACCGTGTTCGCCGGCATTGCCGAGTTCG
AGCGTTCCCTAATCATCGACCGCACCCGGAGCGGGCGCGAGGCCGCCAAGGCCCGAGGCGTGAAGTTTGG
CCCCCGCCCTACCCTCACCCCGGCACAGATCGCGCACGCCCGCGAGCTGATCGACCAGGAAGGCCGCACC
GTGAAAGAGGCGGCTGCACTGCTTGGCGTGCATCGCTCGACCCTGTACCGCGCACTTGAGCGCAGCGAGG
AAGTGACGCCCACCGAGGCCAGGCGGCGCGGTGCCTTCCGTGAGGACGCATTGACCGAGGCCGACGCCCT
GGCGGCCGCCGAGAATGAACGCCAAGAGGAACAAGCATGAAACCGCACCAGGACGGCCAGGACGAACCGT
TTTTCATTACCGAAGAGATCGAGGCGGAGATGATCGCGGCCGGGTACGTGTTCGAGCCGCCCGCGCACAT
CTCAACCGTGCGGCTGCATGAAATCCTGGCCGGTTTGTCTGATGCCAAGCTGGCGGCCTGGCCGGCCAGC
TTGGCCGCTGAAGAAACCGAGCGCCGCCGTCTAAAAAGGTGATGTGTATTTGAGTAAAACAGCTTGCGTC
ATGCGGTCGCTGCGTATATGATGCGATGAGTAAATAAACAAATACGCAAGGGGAACGCATGAAGGTTATC
GCTGTACTTAACCAGAAAGGCGGGTCAGGCAAGACGACCATCGCAACCCATCTAGCCCGCGCCCTGCAAC
TCGCCGGGGCCGATGTTCTGTTAGTCGATTCCGATCCCCAGGGCAGTGCCCGCGATTGGGCGGCCGTGCG
GGAAGATCAACCGCTAACCGTTGTCGGCATCGACCGCCCGACGATTGACCGCGACGTGAAGGCCATCGGC
CGGCGCGACTTCGTAGTGATCGACGGAGCGCCCCAGGCGGCGGACTTGGCTGTGTCCGCGATCAAGGCAG
CCGACTTCGTGCTGATTCCGGTGCAGCCAAGCCCTTACGACATATGGGCCACCGCCGACCTGGTGGAGCT
GGTTAAGCAGCGCATTGAGGTCACGGATGGAAGGCTACAAGCGGCCTTTGTCGTGTCGCGGGCGATCAAA
GGCACGCGCATCGGCGGTGAGGTTGCCGAGGCGCTGGCCGGGTACGAGCTGCCCATTCTTGAGTCCCGTA
TCACGCAGCGCGTGAGCTACCCAGGCACTGCCGCCGCCGGCACAACCGTTCTTGAATCAGAACCCGAGGG
CGACGCTGCCCGCGAGGTCCAGGCGCTGGCCGCTGAAATTAAATCAAAACTCATTTGAGTTAATGAGGTA
AAGAGAAAATGAGCAAAAGCACAAACACGCTAAGTGCCGGCCGTCCGAGCGCACGCAGCAGCAAGGCTGC
AACGTTGGCCAGCCTGGCAGACACGCCAGCCATGAAGCGGGTCAACTTTCAGTTGCCGGCGGAGGATCAC
ACCAAGCTGAAGATGTACGCGGTACGCCAAGGCAAGACCATTACCGAGCTGCTATCTGAATACATCGCGC
AGCTACCAGAGTAAATGAGCAAATGAATAAATGAGTAGATGAATTTTAGCGGCTAAAGGAGGCGGCATGG
AAAATCAAGAACAACCAGGCACCGACGCCGTGGAATGCCCCATGTGTGGAGGAACGGGCGGTTGGCCAGG
CGTAAGCGGCTGGGTTGCCTGCCGGCCCTGCAATGGCACTGGAACCCCCAAGCCCGAGGAATCGGCGTGA
GCGGTCGCAAACCATCCGGCCCGGTACAAATCGGCGCGGCGCTGGGTGATGACCTGGTGGAGAAGTTGAA
GGCCGCGCAGGCCGCCCAGCGGCAACGCATCGAGGCAGAAGCACGCCCCGGTGAATCGTGGCAAGCGGCC
GCTGATCGAATCCGCAAAGAATCCCGGCAACCGCCGGCAGCCGGTGCGCCGTCGATTAGGAAGCCGCCCA
AGGGCGACGAGCAACCAGATTTTTTCGTTCCGATGCTCTATGACGTGGGCACCCGCGATAGTCGCAGCAT
CATGGACGTGGCCGTTTTCCGTCTGTCGAAGCGTGACCGACGAGCTGGCGAGGTGATCCGCTACGAGCTT
CCAGACGGGCACGTAGAGGTTTCCGCAGGGCCGGCCGGCATGGCCAGTGTGTGGGATTACGACCTGGTAC
TGATGGCGGTTTCCCATCTAACCGAATCCATGAACCGATACCGGGAAGGGAAGGGAGACAAGCCCGGCCG
CGTGTTCCGTCCACACGTTGCGGACGTACTCAAGTTCTGCCGGCGAGCCGATGGCGGAAAGCAGAAAGAC
GACCTGGTAGAAACCTGCATTCGGTTAAACACCACGCACGTTGCCATGCAGCGTACGAAGAAGGCCAAGA
ACGGCCGCCTGGTGACGGTATCCGAGGGTGAAGCCTTGATTAGCCGCTACAAGATCGTAAAGAGCGAAAC
CGGGCGGCCGGAGTACATCGAGATCGAGCTAGCTGATTGGATGTACCGCGAGATCACAGAAGGCAAGAAC
CCGGACGTGCTGACGGTTCACCCCGATTACTTTTTGATCGATCCCGGCATCGGCCGTTTTCTCTACCGCC
TGGCACGCCGCGCCGCAGGCAAGGCAGAAGCCAGATGGTTGTTCAAGACGATCTACGAACGCAGTGGCAG
CGCCGGAGAGTTCAAGAAGTTCTGTTTCACCGTGCGCAAGCTGATCGGGTCAAATGACCTGCCGGAGTAC
GATTTGAAGGAGGAGGCGGGGCAGGCTGGCCCGATCCTAGTCATGCGCTACCGCAACCTGATCGAGGGCG
AAGCATCCGCCGGTTCCTAATGTACGGAGCAGATGCTAGGGCAAATTGCCCTAGCAGGGGAAAAAGGTCG
AAAAGGACTCTTTCCTGTGGATAGCACGTACATTGGGAACCCAAAGCCGTACATTGGGAACCGGAACCCG
TACATTGGGAACCCAAAGCCGTACATTGGGAACCGGTCACACATGTAAGTGACTGATATAAAAGAGAAAA
AAGGCGATTTTTCCGCCTAAAACTCTTTAAAACTTATTAAAACTCTTAAAACCCGCCTGGCCTGTGCATA
ACTGTCTGGCCAGCGCACAGCCGAAGAGCTGCAAAAAGCGCCTACCCTTCGGTCGCTGCGCTCCCTACGC
CCCGCCGCTTCGCGTCGGCCTATCGCGGCCGCTGGCCGCTCAAAAATGGCTGGCCTACGGCCAGGCAATC
TACCAGGGCGCGGACAAGCCGCGCCGTCGCCACTCGACCGCCGGCGCCCACATCAAGGCACCCTGCCTCG
CGCGTTTCGGTGATGACGGTGAAAACCTCTGACACATGCAGCTCCCGGAGACAGTCACAGCTTGTCTGTA
AGCGGATGCCGGGAGCAGACAAGCCCGTCAGGGCGCGTCAGCGGGT
