>Addgene plasmid #54389 | LIIIbeta F A-B | addgene partial sequence | sequence record 87755 | RB-F1 5'-ggataaaccttttcacgccc-3'
TATATCCTGTCAAACACTGATAGTTTAAACCAGAGGTCTCACAGACAGAAAGTCTTCGTCGACCTGCAGA
CTGGCTGTGTATAAGGGAGCCTGACATTTATATTCCCCAGAACATCAGGTTAATGGCGTTTTTGATGTCA
TTTTCGCGGTGGCTGAGATCAGCCACTTCTTCCCCGATAACGGAAACCGGCACACTGGCCATATCGGTGG
TCATCATGCGCCAGCTTTCATCCCCGATATGCACCACCGGGTAAAGTTCACGGGGGACTTTATCTGACAG
CAGACGTGCACTGGCCAGGGGGATCACCATCCGTCGCCCGGGCGTGTCAATAATATCACTCTGTACATCC
ACAAACAGACGATAACGGCTCTCTCTTTTATAGGTGTAAACCTTAAACTGCATTTCACCAGCCCCTGTTC
TCGTCAGCAAAAGAGCCGTTCATTTCAATAAACCGGGCGACCTCAGCCATCCCTTCCTGATTTTCCGCTT
TCCAGCGTTCGGCACGCAGACGACGGGCTTCATTCTGCATGGTTGTGCTTACCAGACCGGAGATATTGAC
ATCATATATGCCTTGAGCAACTGATAGCTGTCGCTGTCAACTGTCACTGTAATACGCTGCTTCATAGCAT
ACCTCTTTTTGACATACTTCGGGTATACATATCAGTATATATTCTTATACCGCAAAAATCA
