>Addgene plasmid #54389 | LIIIbeta F A-B | addgene partial sequence | sequence record 87756 | LB-F1 5'-gtggtgtaaacaaattgacgc-3'
AAACGTAAAATGATATAAATATCAATATATTAAATTAGATTTTGCATAAAAAACAGACTACATAATACTG
TAAAACACAACATATCCAGTCACTATGGCGGCCCCTCGAGGGGCCGCATTAGGCACCCCAGGCTTTACAC
TTTATGCTTCCGGCTCGTATAATGTGTGGATTTTGAGTTAGGATCCGTCGAGATTTTCAGGAGCTAAGGA
AGCTAAAATGGAGAAAAAAATCACTGGATATACCACCGTTGATATATCCCAATGGCATCGTAAAGAACAT
TTTGAGGCATTTCAGTCAGTTGCTCAATGTACCTATAACCAGACCGTTCAGCTGGATATTACGGCCTTTT
TAAAGACCGTAAAGAAAAATAAGCACAAGTTTTATCCGGCCTTTATTCACATTCTTGCCCGCCTGATGAA
TGCTCATCCGGAATTCCGTATGGCAATGAAAGACGGTGAGCTGGTGATATGGGATAGTGTTCACCCTTGT
TACACCGTTTTCCATGAGCAAACTGAAACGTTTTCATCGCTCTGGAGTGAATACCACGACGATTTCCGGC
AGTTTCTACACATATATTCGC
